Addgene plasmid #68659: pMpGWB331
Purpose: (Empty Backbone) Gateway binary vector designed for transgenic research with Marchantia polymorpha as well as other plants
Depositing lab: Takayuki Kohchi. Depositing organization: Kyoto University, Graduate School of Biostudies. Publication: Development of Gateway Binary Vector Series with Four Different Selection Markers for the Liverwort Marchantia polymorpha. Ishizaki K, Nishihama R, Ueda M, Inoue K, Ishida S, Nishimura Y, Shikanai T, Kohchi T. PLoS One. 2015 Sep 25;10(9):e0138876. doi: 10.1371/journal.pone.0138876. eCollection 2015. PONE-D-15-25288 PubMed 26406247.
Backbone
  Vector backbone: pMpGWB300
  Backbone manufacturer: Kohchi Lab., Kyoto University
  Backbone size (bp): 10455
  Modifications to backbone: Coding sequence for Emerald Luc fused with PEST sequence [ELuc(PEST)] is cloned downstream of the Gateway cassette.
  Vector type: Plant Expression
  Selectable markers: Chlorsulfuron
  Tag / fusion protein: Emerald Luc fused with PEST sequence [ELuc(PEST)] (C terminal on insert)
Growth in bacteria
  Bacterial resistance: Chloramphenicol and Spectinomycin, 25 & 50 μg/mL
  Growth temperature: 37°C
  Growth strain: DB3.1
  Copy number: High Copy
Gene/Insert
  Cloning method: Gateway Cloning
Resource information
  A portion of this plasmid was derived from a plasmid made by: The Gateway cassette was provided by Tsuyoshi Nakagawa at Shimane University, Japan.
Terms and licenses: Academic/Nonprofit Terms; Industry Terms: Not Available to Industry
How to cite: pMpGWB331 was a gift from Takayuki Kohchi (Addgene plasmid # 68659 ; http://n2t.net/addgene:68659 ; RRID:Addgene_68659)
