[The description below was written by a language model from this plasmid's Addgene catalogue record and pLannotate feature annotations shown in this document.]
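Description:
pMpGWB331 is an empty Gateway destination binary vector built on the pMpGWB300 backbone for Agrobacterium-mediated transformation of the liverwort Marchantia polymorpha and other plants. The sequence record is about 13.9 kb. Outside the T-DNA it carries a ColE1/pUC-type origin with the pBR322 bom region for propagation in E. coli. It also has the pVS1 oriV with RepA and StaA for replication and stable maintenance in Agrobacterium. An aadA gene confers bacterial spectinomycin/streptomycin resistance. The unrecombined vector still carries the Gateway cassette, which adds chloramphenicol resistance and the toxic ccdB gene, so it is grown in the ccdB-tolerant strain DB3.1.

Between the nopaline-type right and left border repeats, the T-DNA holds two units. The first is the attR1–CmR–ccdB–attR2 cassette, followed by the coding sequence for Emerald luciferase fused to a PEST degradation sequence, ELuc(PEST), and a NOS terminator. The luciferase itself is not annotated in the feature table. The PEST portion appears only as a short match to the ornithine decarboxylase-derived region of d2EYFP. No plant promoter is annotated upstream of attR1, so an LR reaction places the entry-clone sequence directly in front of the reporter. This layout suits promoter–reporter fusions, or C-terminal luciferase fusions where the insert brings its own regulatory sequence. The destabilised luciferase turns over quickly, which would help in following dynamic changes in expression.

The second unit is the plant selection marker. It is an acetolactate synthase coding sequence, annotated by similarity to tobacco SURB, driven by an enhanced CaMV 35S promoter with a CaMV polyadenylation signal. The record lists chlorsulfuron as the selectable marker, consistent with a herbicide-resistant form of this enzyme.
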