Features (pLannotate 1.2.2; 28 found; start..end, strand, type, name):
     54..78      -  misc_feature   RB T-DNA repeat: right border repeat from nopaline C58 T-DNA
    144..298     -  CDS            lacZα (fragment): LacZα fragment of β-galactosidase; lacZ fragment
    323..447     +  protein_bind   attR1: mutant version of attR; recombination site for the Gateway® LR reaction LR Clonase™
    484..514     +  promoter       lac UV5 promoter: E. coli lac promoter with an "up" mutation
    538..567     +  promoter       cat promoter (fragment): promoter of the E. coli cat gene encoding chloramphenicol acetyltransferase
    568..1227    +  CDS            CmR: chloramphenicol acetyltransferase; cat; confers resistance to chloramphenicol
   1406..1564    +  CDS            ccdA (fragment): CCDA_ECO57 - Also known as H, letA. Experimental evidence at protein level: Swiss-Prot protein existence level 1. Antitoxin component of a type II toxin-antitoxin (TA) system which inhibits the post-segregational killing (PSK) of plasmid-free cells, also referred to as a plasmid addiction system. Binds to and blocks the activity of CcdB; will also remove bound CcdB protein from the CcdB-GyrA complex by forming a CcdA-CcdB complex, a process termed rejuvenation. Functions as a transcriptional corepressor for the ccdAB operon, repression also requires CcdB (By similarity). From Escherichia coli
   1569..1871    +  CDS            ccdB: CCDB_ECOLI - Also known as G, letB, letD. Experimental evidence at protein level: Swiss-Prot protein existence level 1. Toxic component of a type II toxin-antitoxin (TA) system, functioning in plasmid maintainence. Responsible for the post- segregational killing (PSK) of plasmid-free cells, also referred to as a plasmid addiction system. Half-life of over 2 hours. Cell killing by CcdB is accompanied by filamentation, defects in chromosome and plasmid segregation, defects in cell division, formation of anucleate cells, decreased DNA synthesis and plasmid loss. Interferes with the activity of DN
   1915..2039    -  protein_bind   attR2: mutant version of attR; recombination site for the Gateway® LR reaction LR Clonase™
   3670..3798    +  CDS            d2EYFP (fragment): EYFP destabilized by residues 422-461 of mouse ornithine decarboxylase, giving an in vivo half-life of ~2 hours mammalian codon-optimized
   3820..4072    +  terminator     NOS terminator: nopaline synthase terminator and poly(A) signal
   4128..4150    -  protein_bind   lac operator (fragment): The lac repressor binds to the lac operator to inhibit transcription in E. coli. This inhibition can be relieved by adding lactose or isopropyl-β-D-thiogalactopyranoside (IPTG). lac repressor encoded by lacI
   4154..4184    -  promoter       lac promoter: promoter for the E. coli lac operon
   4199..4220    -  protein_bind   CAP binding site: CAP binding activates transcription in the presence of cAMP. E. coli catabolite activator protein
   4305..4480    -  polyA_signal   CaMV poly(A) signal: cauliflower mosaic virus polyadenylation signal
   4491..6236    -  CDS            ALS SURB (fragment): ILVB2_TOBAC - Experimental evidence at protein level: Swiss-Prot protein existence level 1. From Nicotiana tabacum (Common tobacco).
   6564..7240    -  promoter       CaMV 35S promoter (enhanced): cauliflower mosaic virus 35S promoter with a duplicated enhancer region
   7435..7459    -  misc_feature   LB T-DNA repeat: left border repeat from nopaline C58 T-DNA
   7718..7741    +  promoter       Pc promoter (fragment): intI1 (promoter lies within the coding sequence); class 1 integron promoter
   7917..7973    +  CDS            GmR (fragment): gentamycin acetyltransferase; aacC1; confers resistance to gentamycin
   7984..8771    +  CDS            SmR (fragment): aminoglycoside adenylyltransferase (Murphy, 1985); aadA; confers resistance to spectinomycin and streptomycin
   9017..9605    +  rep_origin     ori: high-copy-number ColE1/pMB1/pBR322/pUC origin of replication
   9791..9931    -  misc_feature   bom: basis of mobility region from pBR322
  10033..10072   -  CDS            rop (fragment): Rop protein, which maintains plasmids at low copy number; rop
  10275..10469   -  rep_origin     pVS1 oriV: origin of replication for the Pseudomonas plasmid pVS1 (Heeb et al., 2000)
  10535..11608   -  CDS            pVS1 RepA: replication protein from the Pseudomonas plasmid pVS1 (Heeb et al., 2000)
  12037..12666   -  CDS            pVS1 StaA: stability protein from the Pseudomonas plasmid pVS1 (Heeb et al., 2000)
  13226..13627   -  CDS            Y4CG_SINFN (fragment): Protein inferred from homology: Swiss-Prot protein existence level 3. From Sinorhizobium fredii (strain NBRC 101917 / NGR234).
>Addgene plasmid #68659 | pMpGWB331 | depositor full sequence | sequence record 129837 | pMpGWB331 sequence 13913 bps
TTTCACGCCCTTTTAAATATCCGATTATTCTAATAAACGCTCTTTTCTCTTAGGTTTACCCGCCAATATA
TCCTGTCAAACACTGATAGTTTAAACTGAAGGCGGGAAACGACAATCTGATCCAAGCTCAAGCTGCTCTA
GCATTCGCCATTCAGGCTGCGCAACTGTTGGGAAGGGCGATCGGTGCGGGCCTCTTCGCTATTACGCCAG
CTGGCGAAAGGGGGATGTGCTGCAAGGCGATTAAGTTGGGTAACGCCAGGGTTTTCCCAGTCACGACGTT
GTAAAACGACGGCCAGTGCCAAGCTTGGGTCTAGAGTTATCAACAAGTTTGTACAAAAAAGCTGAACGAG
AAACGTAAAATGATATAAATATCAATATATTAAATTAGATTTTGCATAAAAAACAGACTACATAATACTG
TAAAACACAACATATCCAGTCACTATGGCGGCCCCTCGAGGGGCCGCATTAGGCACCCCAGGCTTTACAC
TTTATGCTTCCGGCTCGTATAATGTGTGGATTTTGAGTTAGGATCCGTCGAGATTTTCAGGAGCTAAGGA
AGCTAAAATGGAGAAAAAAATCACTGGATATACCACCGTTGATATATCCCAATGGCATCGTAAAGAACAT
TTTGAGGCATTTCAGTCAGTTGCTCAATGTACCTATAACCAGACCGTTCAGCTGGATATTACGGCCTTTT
TAAAGACCGTAAAGAAAAATAAGCACAAGTTTTATCCGGCCTTTATTCACATTCTTGCCCGCCTGATGAA
TGCTCATCCGGAATTCCGTATGGCAATGAAAGACGGTGAGCTGGTGATATGGGATAGTGTTCACCCTTGT
TACACCGTTTTCCATGAGCAAACTGAAACGTTTTCATCGCTCTGGAGTGAATACCACGACGATTTCCGGC
AGTTTCTACACATATATTCGCAAGATGTGGCGTGTTACGGTGAAAACCTGGCCTATTTCCCTAAAGGGTT
TATTGAGAATATGTTTTTCGTCTCAGCCAATCCCTGGGTGAGTTTCACCAGTTTTGATTTAAACGTGGCC
AATATGGACAACTTCTTCGCCCCCGTTTTCACCATGGGCAAATATTATACGCAAGGCGACAAGGTGCTGA
TGCCGCTGGCGATTCAGGTTCATCATGCCGTCTGTGATGGCTTCCATGTCGGCAGAATGCTTAATGAATT
ACAACAGTACTGCGATGAGTGGCAGGGCGGGGCGTAAACGCGTGGATCCGGCTTACTAAAAGCCAGATAA
CAGTATGCGTATTTGCGCGCTGATTTTTGCGGTATAAGAATATATACTGATATGTATACCCGAAGTATGT
CAAAAAGAGGTGTGCTATGAAGCAGCGTATTACAGTGACAGTTGACAGCGACAGCTATCAGTTGCTCAAG
GCATATATGATGTCAATATCTCCGGTCTGGTAAGCACAACCATGCAGAATGAAGCCCGTCGTCTGCGTGC
CGAACGCTGGAAAGCGGAAAATCAGGAAGGGATGGCTGAGGTCGCCCGGTTTATTGAAATGAACGGCTCT
TTTGCTGACGAGAACAGGGACTGGTGAAATGCAGTTTAAGGTTTACACCTATAAAAGAGAGAGCCGTTAT
CGTCTGTTTGTGGATGTACAGAGTGATATTATTGACACGCCCGGGCGACGGATGGTGATCCCCCTGGCCA
GTGCACGTCTGCTGTCAGATAAAGTCTCCCGTGAACTTTACCCGGTGGTGCATATCGGGGATGAAAGCTG
GCGCATGATGACCACCGATATGGCCAGTGTGCCGGTCTCCGTTATCGGGGAAGAAGTGGCTGATCTCAGC
CACCGCGAAAATGACATCAAAAACGCCATTAACCTGATGTTCTGGGGAATATAAATGTCAGGCTCCCTTA
TACACAGCCAGTCTGCAGGTCGACCATAGTGACTGGATATGTTGTGTTTTACAGTATTATGTAGTCTGTT
TTTTATGCAAAATCTAATTTAATATATTGATATTTATATCATTTTACGTTTCTCGTTCAGCTTTCTTGTA
CAAAGTGGTTGATAACAGCATGGAGAGAGAGAAGAACGTGGTGTACGGCCCCGAGCCCAAGCACCCTCTG
GGCAACTTCACCGCCGGCGAGATGCTGTACAACGCTCTGCACAAGCACTCCCACATCCCCCAGGCCATCC
TGGACGTGATGGGCAACGAGTCCCTTTCCTACCAGGAGTTCTTCGACACTACTGTGAAGCTGGGCCAGAG
CCTCCAGAACTGTGGCTACAAGATGAACGATGTCGTGTCGATCTGTGCAGAGAACAACAAGAGATTCTTC
ATCCCCATCATCTCCGCCTGGTACATCGGCATGGTGGTGGCCCCTGTGAACGAGGACTATATCCCAGACG
AGCTGTGTAAAGTGACCGGCATCTCCAAGCCGATCCTGGTCTTCACCACTAGGAAGATCCTGCCTAAGGT
TTTGGAGGTTAAAGACAGAACCAACTACATAAAGAGGATCATCATACTGGACTCTGAAGAGAACCTGCTG
GGCTGCGAGAGCCTGCACAACTTCATGTCCAGGTACTCCGACAACAACCTCCAAACATTCAAGCCTCTGC
ACTACGACCCTGTGGACCAGGTAGCCGCCATCCTGTGCTCCTCCGGCACAACCGGCCTGCCTAAAGGCGT
GATGCAGACCCACAGGAACATCTGTGTGAGACTCACACACGCATCTGACCCCAGAGTGGGTACACAACTC
ATCCCCGGCGTATCCGTGCTGGCCTACCTGCCATTCTTCCACGCCTTCGGCTTCAGTATCAACCTGGGCT
ATTTCATGGTGGGCCTGAGAGTGGTGATGCTCCGAAGGTTTAACCAGGAGGTGTTCCTGAAGGCCATCCA
GGACTACGAGGTGAGGAGCGTGATCAACGTTCCCTCCACAATCCTGTTCCTGTCCAAGAGCCCTCTGGTG
GACAAGTACGACCTATCCACCCTGGCGGAGCTGTGCTGTGGAGCCGCTCCTCTGGCGAAGGAGGTGGCCG
AGATCGCCGTGAAGAGGCTGAACCTGCCAGGGATACGGTGTGGCTACGGTCTAACAGAGTCTACCTCCGC
CAACATCCATACTCTGCACAACGAGTTCAAGTCCGGCTCCCTGGGCAAGGTGACACCTTACATGGCCGCC
AAGATCATCGACAGGAACACCGGCGAGGCCCTGGGTCCAAACCAGGTGGGCGAGCTGTGCATCTGGGGAC
CTATGGTAACAAAAGGCTATGTGAACAACCCACAGGCTACTAAGGAGGCCATCGACGACGACGGCTGGCT
GCACTCTGGCGACTTCGGCTACTACGACGAGGACGAGTATTTCTACATCGTGGACCGGTACAAGGAGCTG
ATCAAATACAAGGGCTATCAGGTCGCCCCTGTGGAGCTGGAGGAGATCCTCCTTCAGCACCCAGGCATCA
GGGACGTGGCCGTCGTGGGTATCCCTGACATCGAGGCCGGCGAGCTGCCAGCCGGCTTCGTGGTGAAGCA
GCCCGGCGCCCAACTCACCGCTAAGGAGGTGTACGACTTCCTGGCCCAGAGGGTGTCTCACTCCAAGTAC
CTGAGGGGCGGCGTAAGGTTCGTGGACTCTATCCCCAGGAACGTGACAGGCAAGATTAGTCGAAAAGAGC
TGAGGGAGGCCCTGATGGAGAAGGCTTCTAAGCTTAGCCATGGCTTCCCGCCGGAGGTGGAGGAGCAGGC
TGCTGGCACGCTGCCCATGTCTTGTGCCCAGGAGAGCGGGATGGACCGTCACCCTGCAGCCTGTGCTTCT
GCTAGGATCAATGTGTAGGCTTAGAGCTCGAATTTCCCCGATCGTTCAAACATTTGGCAATAAAGTTTCT
TAAGATTGAATCCTGTTGCCGGTCTTGCGATGATTATCATATAATTTCTGTTGAATTACGTTAAGCATGT
AATAATTAACATGTAATGCATGACGTTATTTATGAGATGGGTTTTTATGATTAGAGTCCCGCAATTATAC
ATTTAATACGCGATAGAAAACAAAATATAGCGCGCAAACTAGGATAAATTATCGCGCGCGGTGTCATCTA
TGTTACTAGATCGGGAATTGGTTCCGGAACCAATTCGTAATCATGGTCATAGCTGTTTCCTGTGTGAAAT
TGTTATCCGCTCACAATTCCACACAACATACGAGCCGGAAGCATAAAGTGTAAAGCCTGGGGTGCCTAAT
GAGTGAGCTAACTCACATTAGGCTGAATTAGGCGCGCCTATTTCTGAATTCAACACATTGCGGACGTTTT
TAATGTACTGAATTAACGCCGAATTAATTCGGGGGATCTGGATTTTAGTACTGGATTTTGGTTTTAGGAA
TTAGAAATTTTATTGATAGAAGTATTTTACAAATACAAATACATACTAAGGGTTTCTTATATGCTCAACA
CATGAGCGAAACCCTATAGGAACCCTAAATTCCCTTATCTGGGAACTACTCACACATTATTATGGAGAAA
CTCGAAGTTAGTATATAGTCCTTCCATCACCCTCTGTGATAATCTCCTTAAAACTTGCTCCCCCAGGAAT
CATAGGCAGAACGTGCTCCTGGTGGGGAACTATCACATCCAGTAAATAAGGACCGGGAGAATCTAGCATA
GTTTGAATTGCTGCTCTTAGTTCATCCTTCTTCACCACACGCGCATTTGGCACCTTGAAACCGTCTGCAA
CTGTACAGAAGTCGGGGTAGATCTGCTCCTCGTGATCTGGATCACCTAAGTAAGTATGTGCTCTGTTGGC
CTTGTAGAATCTATCCTCCAATTGTACGACCATTCCTAGATGTTGGTTGTTTAAGATCATGATCTTCACG
GGTAACTTCTCCACAAAAATTGTAGCCAACTCCTGTACGTTCATCACAAAGCTACCATCGCCATCGATGT
CGATCACAGGAATATCTGGTTGAGTTGCGGCAGCCCCCAAAGCAGAAGGAAGTCCGAATCCCATGGCTCC
AAGACCTCCAGATGTCAACCAACGCCGCGGTTCGTTGTACTTGAACCACTGGGCTGCCCACATTTGATGT
TGGCCAACACCAGTAGATATGATGGCATTTCCACCAGTGAGTTCGTACAGCGTCTGTATGGCAGATTGAG
GAGCAATGGCATCCTCGAATACGGGAAACTTCATTGGCCATTTCTGCTTTTGTTCTTCTAGTTCTGCCAC
CCAGTTGGAGAAGTCGAAAGTCCTCTTTTGACTCTTCAAGAGGGCATTGATTTCACTTAGCGCAGGTTTC
ACATCAGCACACATGGACACATGGGGCTGTTTGTTCTTTCCAATTTCAGCAGGGTCAATATCGATATGAA
CGATGCTGGACCTGCTAGCAAAAGTCTCCAGTTTACCAGTCACTCGATCGTCGAAACGCACTCCAAATGC
CAACAACAGATCTGCTTGGTCCACGGCGTAGTTGGCGTAAACAGTTCCATGCATTCCAAGCATTTTCAAA
CTTAATGGATCAGACTCGGGATACGCTCCCAAACCCATTAAAGTCGATGTGATAGGAATTCCGGTAAGCT
CGACAAATTCCCTCAACTCTTCGCTGGCGTGATTGCAACCTCCTCCAGAATACACTACAGGCTTCTTAGA
ACTAGAAATGAGTCTTATAATCTGCTCGATTAACGTTGGTTCCGGTGGCCGAGGCAGTCGTTGTAAGTAG
CCCTTCAGTTGCATTGGCTGAGACCAATCTGGAATAGCCATTTGCTGTTGCACGTCCTTGGGAATATCTA
CCAAGACTGGGCCCGGCCTACCTGAAGCTGCCAAAAAGAAAGCCTCCCTGATTACGCGAGGGATGTCATC
AATGTTCATAACAAGGTAATTGTGCTTGGTGATCGATCTCGTAACCTCCACAATTGGAGTTTCTTGAAAA
GCATCGGTACCAATCATCCTACTGGATACTTGACCTGTAATGGCCACTAGTGGCACACTGTCCAAGAGGG
CATCAGCGAGCCCGGTAACAAGATTGGTCGCTCCAGGACCGGATGTGGCTATACAAACCCCTACTCGTCC
AGACGATTTAGCATAACCTTCAGCAGCGAAAATCTCCCCCTGCTCGTGGCGACAGAGAATGTTGCGGATG
CTGCTGGAACGTGTAAGAGCCTGGTGAATCTCCATAGACGCTCCGCCGGGATAAGCGAACACCGTTCTAA
TCCCTTCTCGCTCAAGAGCCTCCACCAAAATGTCGGCTCCTTTGCGGGGCTCGTCATCCTTGTAGCGAGA
CTGAAAGTCGGACGGGGTTGGTGCAACGAGTGACTTCCCGCTGCTAAGCCGTGGTCCACTCACATCGACT
GCAGACTGGATCTTCTCGCTAACAGCTTGGGCTTTCACTTCCAGTGAACGCTCAGTCTTCCGAGAGGTGT
TGTATGCATGTCCCCTCAGAGCGGCTCCCGAGAAGAAACCACTCCTCACCTTTAGCTCTTTAGCTCCCTT
GCAACAAGACCTTGCCGATGGCTGCACCTTCTCCAGGCTCGCTATGCTCAAAGGCACAGCTGCGCATCCA
CTAATTGACGCCATGCTCGAGAGAGATAGATTTGTAGAGAGAGACTGGTGATTTCAGCGTGTCCTCTCCA
AATGAAATGAACTTCCTTATATAGAGGAAGGGTCTTGCGAAGGATAGTGGGATTGTGCGTCATCCCTTAC
GTCAGTGGAGATATCACATCAATCCACTTGCTTTGAAGACGTGGTTGGAACGTCTTCTTTTTCCACGATG
CTCCTCGTGGGTGGGGGTCCATCTTTGGGACCACTGTCGGCAGAGGCATCTTGAACGATAGCCTTTCCTT
TATCGCAATTATGGCATTTGTAGGTGCCACCTTCCTTTTCTACTGTCCTTTTGATGAAGTGACAGATAGC
TGGGCAATGGAATCCGAGGAGGTTTCCCGATATTACCCTTTGTTGAAAAGTCTCAATAGCCCTTTGGTCT
TCTGAGACTGTATCTTTGATATTCTTGGAGTAGACGAGAGTGTCGTGCTCCACCATGTTCACATCAATCC
ACTTGCTTTGAAGACGTGGTTGGAACGTCTTCTTTTTCCACGATGCTCCTCGTGGGTGGGGGTCCATCTT
TGGGACCACTGTCGGCAGAGGCATCTTGAACGATAGCCTTTCCTTTATCGCAATGATGGCATTTGTAGGT
GCCACCTTCCTTTTCTACTGTCCTTTTGATGAAGTGACAGATAGCTGGGCAATGGAATCCGAGGAGGTTT
CCCGATATTACCCTTTGTTGAAAAGTCTCAATAGCCCTTTGGTCTTCTGAGACTGTATCTTTGATATTCT
TGGAGTAGACGAGAGTGTCGTGCTCCACCATGTTGGCAAGCTGCTCTAGCCAATACGCAAACCGAATTCA
GAAATAAATTCAGCCTAATTCGGCGTTAATTCAGTACATTAAAAACGTCCGCAATGTGTTATTAAGTTGT
CTAAGCGTCAATTTGTTTACACCACAATATATCCTGCCACCAGCCAGCCAACAGCTCCCCGACCGGCAGC
TCGGCACAAAATCACCACTCGATACAGGCAGCCCATCAGTCCGGGACGGCGTCAGCGGGAGAGCCGTTGT
AAGGCGGCAGACTTTGCTCATGTTACCGATGCTATTCGGAAGAACGGCAACTAAGCTGCCGGGTTTGAAA
CACGGATGATCTCGCGGAGGGTAGCATGTTGATTGTAACGATGACAGAGCGTTGCTGCCTGTGATCAATT
CGGGCACGAACCCAGTGGACATAAGCCTGTTCGGTTCGTAAGCTGTAATGCAAGTAGCGTATGCGCTCAC
GCAACTGGTCCAGAACCTTGACCGAACGCAGCGGTGGTAACGGCGCAGTGGCGGTTTTCATGGCTTGTTA
TGACTGTTTTTTTGGGGTACAGTCTATGCCTCGGGCATCCAAGCAGCAAGCGCGTTACGCCGTGGGTCGA
TGTTTGATGTTATGGAGCAGCAACGATGTTACGCAGCAGGGCAGTCGCCCTAAAACAAAGTTAAACATCA
TGGGGGAAGCGGTGATCGCCGAAGTATCGACTCAACTATCAGAGGTAGTTGGCGTCATCGAGCGCCATCT
CGAACCGACGTTGCTGGCCGTACATTTGTACGGCTCCGCAGTGGATGGCGGCCTGAAGCCACACAGTGAT
ATTGATTTGCTGGTTACGGTGACCGTAAGGCTTGATGAAACAACGCGGCGAGCTTTGATCAACGACCTTT
TGGAAACTTCGGCTTCCCCTGGAGAGAGCGAGATTCTCCGCGCTGTAGAAGTCACCATTGTTGTGCACGA
CGACATCATTCCGTGGCGTTATCCAGCTAAGCGCGAACTGCAATTTGGAGAATGGCAGCGCAATGACATT
CTTGCAGGTATCTTCGAGCCAGCCACGATCGACATTGATCTGGCTATCTTGCTGACAAAAGCAAGAGAAC
ATAGCGTTGCCTTGGTAGGTCCAGCGGCGGAGGAACTCTTTGATCCGGTTCCTGAACAGGATCTATTTGA
GGCGCTAAATGAAACCTTAACGCTATGGAACTCGCCGCCCGACTGGGCTGGCGATGAGCGAAATGTAGTG
CTTACGTTGTCCCGCATTTGGTACAGCGCAGTAACCGGCAAAATCGCGCCGAAGGATGTCGCTGCCGACT
GGGCAATGGAGCGCCTGCCGGCCCAGTATCAGCCCGTCATACTTGAAGCTAGACAGGCTTATCTTGGACA
AGAAGAAGATCGCTTGGCCTCGCGCGCAGATCAGTTGGAAGAATTTGTCCACTACGTGAAAGGCGAGATC
ACCAAGGTAGTCGGCAAATAATGTCTAGCTAGAAATTCGTTCAAGCCGACGCCGCTTCGCGGCGCGGCTT
AACTCAAGCGTTAGATGCACTAAGCACATAATTGCTCACAGCCAAACTATCAGGTCAAGTCTGCTTTTAT
TATTTTTAAGCGTGCATAATAAGCCCTACACAAATTGGGAGATATATCATGCATGACCAAAATCCCTTAA
CGTGAGTTTTCGTTCCACTGAGCGTCAGACCCCGTAGAAAAGATCAAAGGATCTTCTTGAGATCCTTTTT
TTCTGCGCGTAATCTGCTGCTTGCAAACAAAAAAACCACCGCTACCAGCGGTGGTTTGTTTGCCGGATCA
AGAGCTACCAACTCTTTTTCCGAAGGTAACTGGCTTCAGCAGAGCGCAGATACCAAATACTGTCCTTCTA
GTGTAGCCGTAGTTAGGCCACCACTTCAAGAACTCTGTAGCACCGCCTACATACCTCGCTCTGCTAATCC
TGTTACCAGTGGCTGCTGCCAGTGGCGATAAGTCGTGTCTTACCGGGTTGGACTCAAGACGATAGTTACC
GGATAAGGCGCAGCGGTCGGGCTGAACGGGGGGTTCGTGCACACAGCCCAGCTTGGAGCGAACGACCTAC
ACCGAACTGAGATACCTACAGCGTGAGCTATGAGAAAGCGCCACGCTTCCCGAAGGGAGAAAGGCGGACA
GGTATCCGGTAAGCGGCAGGGTCGGAACAGGAGAGCGCACGAGGGAGCTTCCAGGGGGAAACGCCTGGTA
TCTTTATAGTCCTGTCGGGTTTCGCCACCTCTGACTTGAGCGTCGATTTTTGTGATGCTCGTCAGGGGGG
CGGAGCCTATGGAAAAACGCCAGCAACGCGGCCTTTTTACGGTTCCTGGCCTTTTGCTGGCCTTTTGCTC
ACATGTTCTTTCCTGCGTTATCCCCTGATTCTGTGGATAACCGTATTACCGCCTTTGAGTGAGCTGATAC
CGCTCGCCGCAGCCGAACGACCGAGCGCAGCGAGTCAGTGAGCGAGGAAGCGGAAGAGCGCCTGATGCGG
TATTTTCTCCTTACGCATCTGTGCGGTATTTCACACCGCATATGGTGCACTCTCAGTACAATCTGCTCTG
ATGCCGCATAGTTAAGCCAGTATACACTCCGCTATCGCTACGTGACTGGGTCATGGCTGCGCCCCGACAC
CCGCCAACACCCGCTGACGCGCCCTGACGGGCTTGTCTGCTCCCGGCATCCGCTTACAGACAAGCTGTGA
CCGTCTCCGGGAGCTGCATGTGTCAGAGGTTTTCACCGTCATCACCGAAACGCGCGAGGCAGGGTGCCTT
GATGTGGGCGCCGGCGGTCGAGTGGCGACGGCGCGGCTTGTCCGCGCCCTGGTAGATTGCCTGGCCGTAG
GCCAGCCATTTTTGAGCGGCCAGCGGCCGCGATAGGCCGACGCGAAGCGGCGGGGCGTAGGGAGCGCAGC
GACCGAAGGGTAGGCGCTTTTTGCAGCTCTTCGGCTGTGCGCTGGCCAGACAGTTATGCACAGGCCAGGC
GGGTTTTAAGAGTTTTAATAAGTTTTAAAGAGTTTTAGGCGGAAAAATCGCCTTTTTTCTCTTTTATATC
AGTCACTTACATGTGTGACCGGTTCCCAATGTACGGCTTTGGGTTCCCAATGTACGGGTTCCGGTTCCCA
ATGTACGGCTTTGGGTTCCCAATGTACGTGCTATCCACAGGAAAGAGACCTTTTCGACCTTTTTCCCCTG
CTAGGGCAATTTGCCCTAGCATCTGCTCCGTACATTAGGAACCGGCGGATGCTTCGCCCTCGATCAGGTT
GCGGTAGCGCATGACTAGGATCGGGCCAGCCTGCCCCGCCTCCTCCTTCAAATCGTACTCCGGCAGGTCA
TTTGACCCGATCAGCTTGCGCACGGTGAAACAGAACTTCTTGAACTCTCCGGCGCTGCCACTGCGTTCGT
AGATCGTCTTGAACAACCATCTGGCTTCTGCCTTGCCTGCGGCGCGGCGTGCCAGGCGGTAGAGAAAACG
GCCGATGCCGGGATCGATCAAAAAGTAATCGGGGTGAACCGTCAGCACGTCCGGGTTCTTGCCTTCTGTG
ATCTCGCGGTACATCCAATCAGCTAGCTCGATCTCGATGTACTCCGGCCGCCCGGTTTCGCTCTTTACGA
TCTTGTAGCGGCTAATCAAGGCTTCACCCTCGGATACCGTCACCAGGCGGCCGTTCTTGGCCTTCTTCGT
ACGCTGCATGGCAACGTGCGTGGTGTTTAACCGAATGCAGGTTTCTACCAGGTCGTCTTTCTGCTTTCCG
CCATCGGCTCGCCGGCAGAACTTGAGTACGTCCGCAACGTGTGGACGGAACACGCGGCCGGGCTTGTCTC
CCTTCCCTTCCCGGTATCGGTTCATGGATTCGGTTAGATGGGAAACCGCCATCAGTACCAGGTCGTAATC
CCACACACTGGCCATGCCGGCCGGCCCTGCGGAAACCTCTACGTGCCCGTCTGGAAGCTCGTAGCGGATC
ACCTCGCCAGCTCGTCGGTCACGCTTCGACAGACGGAAAACGGCCACGTCCATGATGCTGCGACTATCGC
GGGTGCCCACGTCATAGAGCATCGGAACGAAAAAATCTGGTTGCTCGTCGCCCTTGGGCGGCTTCCTAAT
CGACGGCGCACCGGCTGCCGGCGGTTGCCGGGATTCTTTGCGGATTCGATCAGCGGCCGCTTGCCACGAT
TCACCGGGGCGTGCTTCTGCCTCGATGCGTTGCCGCTGGGCGGCCTGCGCGGCCTTCAACTTCTCCACCA
GGTCATCACCCAGCGCCGCGCCGATTTGTACCGGGCCGGATGGTTTGCGACCGCTCACGCCGATTCCTCG
GGCTTGGGGGTTCCAGTGCCATTGCAGGGCCGGCAGACAACCCAGCCGCTTACGCCTGGCCAACCGCCCG
TTCCTCCACACATGGGGCATTCCACGGCGTCGGTGCCTGGTTGTTCTTGATTTTCCATGCCGCCTCCTTT
AGCCGCTAAAATTCATCTACTCATTTATTCATTTGCTCATTTACTCTGGTAGCTGCGCGATGTATTCAGA
TAGCAGCTCGGTAATGGTCTTGCCTTGGCGTACCGCGTACATCTTCAGCTTGGTGTGATCCTCCGCCGGC
AACTGAAAGTTGACCCGCTTCATGGCTGGCGTGTCTGCCAGGCTGGCCAACGTTGCAGCCTTGCTGCTGC
GTGCGCTCGGACGGCCGGCACTTAGCGTGTTTGTGCTTTTGCTCATTTTCTCTTTACCTCATTAACTCAA
ATGAGTTTTGATTTAATTTCAGCGGCCAGCGCCTGGACCTCGCGGGCAGCGTCGCCCTCGGGTTCTGATT
CAAGAACGGTTGTGCCGGCGGCGGCAGTGCCTGGGTAGCTCACGCGCTGCGTGATACGGGACTCAAGAAT
GGGCAGCTCGTACCCGGCCAGCGCCTCGGCAACCTCACCGCCGATGCGCGTGCCTTTGATCGCCCGCGAC
ACGACAAAGGCCGCTTGTAGCCTTCCATCCGTGACCTCAATGCGCTGCTTAACCAGCTCCACCAGGTCGG
CGGTGGCCCATATGTCGTAAGGGCTTGGCTGCACCGGAATCAGCACGAAGTCGGCTGCCTTGATCGCGGA
CACAGCCAAGTCCGCCGCCTGGGGCGCTCCGTCGATCACTACGAAGTCGCGCCGGCCGATGGCCTTCACG
TCGCGGTCAATCGTCGGGCGGTCGATGCCGACAACGGTTAGCGGTTGATCTTCCCGCACGGCCGCCCAAT
CGCGGGCACTGCCCTGGGGATCGGAATCGACTAACAGAACATCGGCCCCGGCGAGTTGCAGGGCGCGGGC
TAGATGGGTTGCGATGGTCGTCTTGCCTGACCCGCCTTTCTGGTTAAGTACAGCGATAACCTTCATGCGT
TCCCCTTGCGTATTTGTTTATTTACTCATCGCATCATATACGCAGCGACCGCATGACGCAAGCTGTTTTA
CTCAAATACACATCACCTTTTTAGACGGCGGCGCTCGGTTTCTTCAGCGGCCAAGCTGGCCGGCCAGGCC
GCCAGCTTGGCATCAGACAAACCGGCCAGGATTTCATGCAGCCGCACGGTTGAGACGTGCGCGGGCGGCT
CGAACACGTACCCGGCCGCGATCATCTCCGCCTCGATCTCTTCGGTAATGAAAAACGGTTCGTCCTGGCC
GTCCTGGTGCGGTTTCATGCTTGTTCCTCTTGGCGTTCATTCTCGGCGGCCGCCAGGGCGTCGGCCTCGG
TCAATGCGTCCTCACGGAAGGCACCGCGCCGCCTGGCCTCGGTGGGCGTCACTTCCTCGCTGCGCTCAAG
TGCGCGGTACAGGGTCGAGCGATGCACGCCAAGCAGTGCAGCCGCCTCTTTCACGGTGCGGCCTTCCTGG
TCGATCAGCTCGCGGGCGTGCGCGATCTGTGCCGGGGTGAGGGTAGGGCGGGGGCCAAACTTCACGCCTC
GGGCCTTGGCGGCCTCGCGCCCGCTCCGGGTGCGGTCGATGATTAGGGAACGCTCGAACTCGGCAATGCC
GGCGAACACGGTCAACACCATGCGGCCGGCCGGCGTGGTGGTGTCGGCCCACGGCTCTGCCAGGCTACGC
AGGCCCGCGCCGGCCTCCTGGATGCGCTCGGCAATGTCCAGTAGGTCGCGGGTGCTGCGGGCCAGGCGGT
CTAGCCTGGTCACTGTCACAACGTCGCCAGGGCGTAGGTGGTCAAGCATCCTGGCCAGCTCCGGGCGGTC
GCGCCTGGTGCCGGTGATCTTCTCGGAAAACAGCTTGGTGCAGCCGGCCGCGTGCAGTTCGGCCCGTTGG
TTGGTCAAGTCCTGGTCGTCGGTGCTGACGCGGGCATAGCCCAGCAGGCCAGCGGCGGCGCTCTTGTTCA
TGGCGTAATGTCTCCGGTTCTAGTCGCAAGTATTCTACTTTATGCGACTAAAACACGCGACAAGAAAACG
CCAGGAAAAGGGCAGGGCGGCAGCCTGTCGCGTAACTTAGGACTTGTGCGACATGTCGTTTTCAGAAGAC
GGCTGCACTGAACGTCAGAAGCCGACTGCACTATAGCAGCGGAGGGGTTGGATCAAAGTACTTTGATCCC
GAGGGGAACCCTGTGGTTGGCATGCACATACAAATGGACGAACGGATAAACCT
