>Addgene plasmid #68659 | pMpGWB331 | addgene partial sequence | sequence record 128433 | ccdB-Fwd 5'-GCATGATGACCACCGATATG-3'
GGGGAATATAAATGTCAGGCTCCCTTATACACAGCCAGTCTGCAGGTCGACCATAGTGACTGGATATGTT
GTGTTTTACAGTATTATGTAGTCTGTTTTTTATGCAAAATCTAATTTAATATATTGATATTTATATCATT
TTACGTTTCTCGTTCAGCTTTCTTGTACAAAGTGGTTGATAACAGCATGGAGAGAGAGAAGAACGTGGTG
TACGGCCCCGAGCCCAAGCACCCTCTGGGCAACTTCACCGCCGGCGAGATGCTGTACAACGCTCTGCACA
AGCACTCCCACATCCCCCAGGCCATCCTGGACGTGATGGGCAACGAGTCCCTTTCCTACCAGGAGTTCTT
CGACACTACTGTGAAGCTGGGCCAGAGCCTCCAGAACTGTGGCTACAAGATGAACGATGTCGTGTCGATC
TGTGCAGAGAACAACAAGAGATTCTTCATCCCCATCATCTCCGCCTGGTACATCGGCATGGTGGTGGCCC
CTGT
