>Addgene plasmid #68659 | pMpGWB331 | addgene partial sequence | sequence record 129836 | M13pUC-Fwd 5'-CCCAGTCACGACGTTGTAAAACG-3'
AAAAAGCTGAACGAGAAACGTAAAATGATATAAATATCAATATATTAAATTAGATTTTGCATAAAAAACA
GACTACATAATACTGTAAAACACAACATATCCAGTCACTATGGCGGCCCCTCGAGGGGCCGCATTAGGCA
CCCCAGGCTTTACACTTTATGCTTCCGGCTCGTATAATGTGTGGATTTTGAGTTAGGATCCGTCGAGATT
TTCAGGAGCTAAGGAAGCTAAAATGGAGAAAAAAATCACTGGATATACCACCGTTGATATATCCCAATGG
CATCGTAAAGAACATTTTGAGGCATTTCAGTCAGTTGCTCAATGTACCTATAACCAGACCGTTCAGCTGG
ATATTACGGCCTTTTTAAAGACCGTAAAGAAAAATAAGCACAAGTTTTATCCGGCCTTTATTCACATTCT
TGCCCGCCTGATGAATGCTCATCCGGAATTCCGTATGGCAATGAAAGACGGTGAGCTGGTGATATGGGAT
AGTGTTCACCCTTGTTACACCGTTTTCCATGAGCAAACTGAAACGTTTTCATCGCTCTGGAGTGAATACC
ACGACGATTTCCGGCAGTTTCTACACATATATTCGCAAGATGTGGCGTGTTACGGTGAAAACCTGGCCTA
TTTCCCTAAAGGGTTTATTGAGAATATGTTTTTCGTCTCAGCCAATCCCTGGGTGAGTTTCACCAGTTTT
GATTTAAACGTGGCCAATATGGACAACTTCTTCGC
